>Addgene plasmid #182408 | pRSFDuet-1_DNAseI | addgene full sequence | sequence record 360685 | Addgene NGS Result
GGGGAATTGTGAGCGGATAACAATTCCCCTGTAGAAATAATTTTGTTTAACTTTAATAAGGAGATATACC
ATGGGCAGCAGCCATCACCATCATCACCACAGCCAGGATCCGAATTCGAGCTCGGCGCGCCTGCAGGTCG
ACAAGCTTGCGGCCGCATAATGCTTAAGTCGAACAGAAAGTAATCGTATTGTACACGGCCGCATAATCGA
AATTAATACGACTCACTATAGGGGAATTGTGAGCGGATAACAATTCCCCATCTTAGTATATTAGTTAAGT
ATAAGAAGGAGATATACATATGAGATCTATGGCCCTGAAGATAGCAGCCTTCAACATCCGCACCTTTGGG
GAGACCAAGATGTCCAATGCTACGCTCGCCAGCTACATTGTTCGGATCGTGCGTCGTTACGACATCGTCC
TCATCCAGGAGGTCAGAGACAGCCACCTGGTGGCTGTGGGGAAGCTCCTGGACTATCTCAACCAGGATGA
CCCAAACACCTACCACTATGTGGTCAGTGAGCCGCTGGGCCGCAACAGCTACAAGGAGCGCTACCTCTTT
CTGTTCAGACCCAACAAGGTGTCCGTGCTGGACACCTACCAGTACGACGACGGCTGCGAGTCCTGCGGGA
ACGACAGCTTCAGCCGGGAGCCCGCTGTGGTCAAGTTCTCATCCCACTCCACCAAGGTCAAGGAATTTGC
CATTGTTGCCCTGCACTCGGCCCCATCGGACGCAGTGGCTGAGATTAATTCTCTCTACGATGTCTACCTG
GATGTCCAGCAGAAGTGGCACTTGAACGATGTCATGTTGATGGGCGATTTCAATGCTGACTGCAGCTACG
TGACCTCCTCGCAGTGGTCATCCATCCGCCTGCGTACGAGCTCCACCTTCCAGTGGCTGATTCCTGACAG
TGCCGACACCACGGCTACGTCCACGAACTGCGCCTATGACAGGATCGTGGTCGCAGGGTCTCTGCTCCAG
AGTTCTGTGGTTCCTGGCTCGGCCGCTCCCTTTGACTTCCAAGCTGCATACGGACTGAGCAATGAGATGG
CCCTGGCCATCAGTGACCATTACCCGGTGGAGGTGACGCTGACAGGTACCCATCATCATCATCATCATTA
ACTCGAGTCTGGTAAAGAAACCGCTGCTGCGAAATTTGAACGCCAGCACATGGACTCGTCTACTAGCGCA
GCTTAATTAACCTAGGCTGCTGCCACCGCTGAGCAATAACTAGCATAACCCCTTGGGGCCTCTAAACGGG
TCTTGAGGGGTTTTTTGCTGAAACCTCAGGCATTTGAGAAGCACACGGTCACACTGCTTCCGGTAGTCAA
TAAACCGGTAAACCAGCAATAGACATAAGCGGCTATTTAACGACCCTGCCCTGAACCGACGACAAGCTGA
CGACCGGGTCTCCGCAAGTGGCACTTTTCGGGGAAATGTGCGCGGAACCCCTATTTGTTTATTTTTCTAA
ATACATTCAAATATGTATCCGCTCATGAATTAATTCTTAGAAAAACTCATCGAGCATCAAATGAAACTGC
AATTTATTCATATCAGGATTATCAATACCATATTTTTGAAAAAGCCGTTTCTGTAATGAAGGAGAAAACT
CACCGAGGCAGTTCCATAGGATGGCAAGATCCTGGTATCGGTCTGCGATTCCGACTCGTCCAACATCAAT
ACAACCTATTAATTTCCCCTCGTCAAAAATAAGGTTATCAAGTGAGAAATCACCATGAGTGACGACTGAA
TCCGGTGAGAATGGCAAAAGTTTATGCATTTCTTTCCAGACTTGTTCAACAGGCCAGCCATTACGCTCGT
CATCAAAATCACTCGCATCAACCAAACCGTTATTCATTCGTGATTGCGCCTGAGCGAGACGAAATACGCG
GTCGCTGTTAAAAGGACAATTACAAACAGGAATCGAATGCAACCGGCGCAGGAACACTGCCAGCGCATCA
ACAATATTTTCACCTGAATCAGGATATTCTTCTAATACCTGGAATGCTGTTTTCCCGGGGATCGCAGTGG
TGAGTAACCATGCATCATCAGGAGTACGGATAAAATGCTTGATGGTCGGAAGAGGCATAAATTCCGTCAG
CCAGTTTAGTCTGACCATCTCATCTGTAACATCATTGGCAACGCTACCTTTGCCATGTTTCAGAAACAAC
TCTGGCGCATCGGGCTTCCCATACAATCGATAGATTGTCGCACCTGATTGCCCGACATTATCGCGAGCCC
ATTTATACCCATATAAATCAGCATCCATGTTGGAATTTAATCGCGGCCTAGAGCAAGACGTTTCCCGTTG
AATATGGCTCATACTCTTCCTTTTTCAATATTATTGAAGCATTTATCAGGGTTATTGTCTCATGAGCGGA
TACATATTTGAATGTATTTAGAAAAATAAACAAATAGGCATGCAGCGCTCTTCCGCTTCCTCGCTCACTG
ACTCGCTACGCTCGGTCGTTCGACTGCGGCGAGCGGTGTCAGCTCACTCAAAAGCGGTAATACGGTTATC
CACAGAATCAGGGGATAAAGCCGGAAAGAACATGTGAGCAAAAAGCAAAGCACCGGAAGAAGCCAACGCC
GCAGGCGTTTTTCCATAGGCTCCGCCCCCCTGACGAGCATCACAAAAATCGACGCTCAAGCCAGAGGTGG
CGAAACCCGACAGGACTATAAAGATACCAGGCGTTTCCCCCTGGAAGCTCCCTCGTGCGCTCTCCTGTTC
CGACCCTGCCGCTTACCGGATACCTGTCCGCCTTTCTCCCTTCGGGAAGCGTGGCGCTTTCTCATAGCTC
ACGCTGTTGGTATCTCAGTTCGGTGTAGGTCGTTCGCTCCAAGCTGGGCTGTGTGCACGAACCCCCCGTT
CAGCCCGACCGCTGCGCCTTATCCGGTAACTATCGTCTTGAGTCCAACCCGGTAAGACACGACTTATCGC
CACTGGCAGCAGCCATTGGTAACTGATTTAGAGGACTTTGTCTTGAAGTTATGCACCTGTTAAGGCTAAA
CTGAAAGAACAGATTTTGGTGAGTGCGGTCCTCCAACCCACTTACCTTGGTTCAAAGAGTTGGTAGCTCA
GCGAACCTTGAGAAAACCACCGTTGGTAGCGGTGGTTTTTCTTTATTTATGAGATGATGAATCAATCGGT
CTATCAAGTCAACGAACAGCTATTCCGTTACTCTAGATTTCAGTGCAATTTATCTCTTCAAATGTAGCAC
CTGAAGTCAGCCCCATACGATATAAGTTGTAATTCTCATGTTAGTCATGCCCCGCGCCCACCGGAAGGAG
CTGACTGGGTTGAAGGCTCTCAAGGGCATCGGTCGAGATCCCGGTGCCTAATGAGTGAGCTAACTTACAT
TAATTGCGTTGCGCTCACTGCCCGCTTTCCAGTCGGGAAACCTGTCGTGCCAGCTGCATTAATGAATCGG
CCAACGCGCGGGGAGAGGCGGTTTGCGTATTGGGCGCCAGGGTGGTTTTTCTTTTCACCAGTGAGACGGG
CAACAGCTGATTGCCCTTCACCGCCTGGCCCTGAGAGAGTTGCAGCAAGCGGTCCACGCTGGTTTGCCCC
AGCAGGCGAAAATCCTGTTTGATGGTGGTTAACGGCGGGATATAACATGAGCTGTCTTCGGTATCGTCGT
ATCCCACTACCGAGATGTCCGCACCAACGCGCAGCCCGGACTCGGTAATGGCGCGCATTGCGCCCAGCGC
CATCTGATCGTTGGCAACCAGCATCGCAGTGGGAACGATGCCCTCATTCAGCATTTGCATGGTTTGTTGA
AAACCGGACATGGCACTCCAGTCGCCTTCCCGTTCCGCTATCGGCTGAATTTGATTGCGAGTGAGATATT
TATGCCAGCCAGCCAGACGCAGACGCGCCGAGACAGAACTTAATGGGCCCGCTAACAGCGCGATTTGCTG
GTGACCCAATGCGACCAGATGCTCCACGCCCAGTCGCGTACCGTCTTCATGGGAGAAAATAATACTGTTG
ATGGGTGTCTGGTCAGAGACATCAAGAAATAACGCCGGAACATTAGTGCAGGCAGCTTCCACAGCAATGG
CATCCTGGTCATCCAGCGGATAGTTAATGATCAGCCCACTGACGCGTTGCGCGAGAAGATTGTGCACCGC
CGCTTTACAGGCTTCGACGCCGCTTCGTTCTACCATCGACACCACCACGCTGGCACCCAGTTGATCGGCG
CGAGATTTAATCGCCGCGACAATTTGCGACGGCGCGTGCAGGGCCAGACTGGAGGTGGCAACGCCAATCA
GCAACGACTGTTTGCCCGCCAGTTGTTGTGCCACGCGGTTGGGAATGTAATTCAGCTCCGCCATCGCCGC
TTCCACTTTTTCCCGCGTTTTCGCAGAAACGTGGCTGGCCTGGTTCACCACGCGGGAAACGGTCTGATAA
GAGACACCGGCATACTCTGCGACATCGTATAACGTTACTGGTTTCACATTCACCACCCTGAATTGACTCT
CTTCCGGGCGCTATCATGCCATACCGCGAAAGGTTTTGCGCCATTCGATGGTGTCCGGGATCTCGACGCT
CTCCCTTATGCGACTCCTGCATTAGGAAATTAATACGACTCACTATA
Features (pLannotate 1.2.2; 19 found; start..end, strand, type, name):
      3..27      +  protein_bind   lac operator: The lac repressor binds to the lac operator to inhibit transcription in E. coli. This inhibition can be relieved by adding lactose or isopropyl-β-D-thiogalactopyranoside (IPTG). lac repressor encoded by lacI
     42..64      +  RBS            RBS: efficient ribosome binding site from bacteriophage T7 gene 10 (Olins and Rangwala, 1989)
    214..232     +  promoter       T7 promoter: promoter for bacteriophage T7 RNA polymerase
    233..257     +  protein_bind   lac operator: The lac repressor binds to the lac operator to inhibit transcription in E. coli. This inhibition can be relieved by adding lactose or isopropyl-β-D-thiogalactopyranoside (IPTG). lac repressor encoded by lacI
    315..1094    +  CDS            DNASE1: DNAS1_SHEEP - Also known as DNL1. Experimental evidence at protein level: Swiss-Prot protein existence level 1. Serum endocuclease secreted into body fluids by a wide variety of exocrine and endocrine organs (By similarity). Expressed by non-hematopoietic tissues and preferentially cleaves protein-free DNA. Among other functions, seems to be involved in cell death by apoptosis. Binds specifically to G-actin and blocks actin polymerization (By similarity). Together with DNASE1L3, plays a key role in degrading neutrophil extracellular traps (NETs). NETs are mainly composed of DNA fibers and are
   1101..1118    +  CDS            capTEV™ (fragment): composite tag for in vivo biotinylation, TEV protease cleavage, and 6xHis tagging
   1134..1175    +  CDS            S-Tag (fragment): affinity and epitope tag derived from pancreatic ribonuclease A
   1205..1222    +  CDS            SET1 (fragment): solubility-enhancement tag derived from T7 phage gene 10B
   1230..1277    +  terminator     T7 terminator: transcription terminator for bacteriophage T7 RNA polymerase
   1441..1498    +  promoter       AmpR promoter (fragment): bla
   1507..2322    -  CDS            KanR: aminoglycoside phosphotransferase; aph(3')-Ia; confers resistance to kanamycin in bacteria or G418 (Geneticin®) in eukaryotes
   2323..2414    -  promoter       AmpR promoter: bla
   2430..3179    -  rep_origin     RSF ori: Plasmids containing the RSF 1030 origin of replication can be propagated in E. coli cells that contain additional plasmids with compatible origins.
   3262..3326    -  CDS            TcR (fragment): tetracycline efflux protein; tet; confers resistance to tetracycline
   3341..3362    -  protein_bind   CAP binding site: CAP binding activates transcription in the presence of cAMP. E. coli catabolite activator protein
   3375..4457    -  CDS            lacI: lac repressor; lacI; The lac repressor binds to the lac operator to inhibit transcription in E. coli. This inhibition can be relieved by adding lactose or isopropyl-β-D-thiogalactopyranoside (IPTG).
   4458..4535    -  promoter       lacI promoter: lacI
   4543..4578    -  CDS            TcR (fragment): tetracycline efflux protein; tet; confers resistance to tetracycline
   4581..2       +  promoter       T7 promoter (across the origin): promoter for bacteriophage T7 RNA polymerase
