[The description below was written by a language model from this plasmid's Addgene catalogue record and pLannotate feature annotations shown in this document.]
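Description:
pRSFDuet-1_DNAseI is a bacterial expression plasmid built on the Novagen pRSFDuet-1 backbone, a dual-cassette T7 vector for E. coli. It replicates from the RSF1030 origin, which gives high copy number and is compatible with plasmids carrying other origin types, so it can be co-maintained with additional Duet-style vectors. Selection is by kanamycin, through an aminoglycoside phosphotransferase gene. The backbone also carries lacI with its own promoter, supplying lac repressor to keep the T7lac promoters silent until induction with IPTG in a host that provides T7 RNA polymerase.

The insert is a synthetic DNase I coding sequence, recorded as bovine; the automated annotation labels it by its closest sheep homologue, which reflects sequence similarity rather than a different origin. The feature table shows both Duet expression units. The first T7 promoter, lac operator and gene 10 ribosome binding site span the sequence origin with no annotated coding sequence after them, so this cassette appears to be empty. The DNase I open reading frame sits downstream of the second T7 promoter and lac operator. Immediately after it come a short segment matched to the His-tag portion of a composite tag and an S-tag fragment native to the backbone, followed by the T7 terminator. Whether either tag is translated in frame with DNase I is not stated in the record. Small fragments annotated as TcR, SET1 and a partial AmpR promoter are probably incidental matches to backbone sequence. The cloning sites used are not recorded.

The plasmid is intended for inducible production of recombinant DNase I in E. coli and was deposited with work on high-yield, vesicle-packaged recombinant protein production.
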