Addgene plasmid #182408: pRSFDuet-1_DNAseI
Purpose: Bacterial expression of DNaseI
Depositing lab: Dan Mulvihill. Depositing organization: London and South East University Group (LASE). Publication: High-yield vesicle-packaged recombinant protein production from E. coli. Eastwood TA, Baker K, Streather BR, Allen N, Wang L, Botchway SW, Brown IR, Hiscock JR, Lennon C, Mulvihill DP. Cell Rep Methods. 2023 Feb 2;3(2):100396. doi: 10.1016/j.crmeth.2023.100396. eCollection 2023 Feb 27. PubMed 36936078.
Backbone
  Vector backbone: pRSFDUET-1
  Backbone manufacturer: Novagen
  Vector type: Bacterial Expression
Growth in bacteria
  Bacterial resistance: Kanamycin, 50 μg/mL
  Growth temperature: 37°C
  Growth strain: DH5alpha
  Copy number: High Copy
Gene/Insert
  Gene/Insert name: DNase I
  Species: B. taurus (bovine)
  GenBank ID: UniProtKB: P00639
  Entrez Gene: DNASE1
  Promoter: T7
  Cloning method: Restriction Enzyme; 5′ cloning site Unknown (unknown if destroyed); 3′ cloning site Unknown (unknown if destroyed)
Resource information
  A portion of this plasmid was derived from a plasmid made by: Synthetic
Terms and licenses: Academic/Nonprofit Terms; Industry Terms: Not Available to Industry
How to cite: pRSFDuet-1_DNAseI was a gift from Dan Mulvihill (Addgene plasmid # 182408 ; http://n2t.net/addgene:182408 ; RRID:Addgene_182408)
